Addgene plasmid #40629: pCEP4_WT_OCT4
Depositing lab: James Thomson. Depositing organization: University of Wisconsin, Madison. Publication: Phosphorylation regulates human OCT4. Brumbaugh J, Hou Z, Russell JD, Howden SE, Yu P, Ledvina AR, Coon JJ, Thomson JA. Proc Natl Acad Sci U S A. 2012 May 8;109(19):7162-8. Epub 2012 Apr 2. 10.1073/pnas.1203874109 PubMed 22474382.
Backbone
  Vector backbone: pCEP4
  Backbone manufacturer: Invitrogen
  Backbone size w/o insert (bp): 10712
  Total vector size (bp): 11795
  Vector type: Mammalian Expression
  Selectable markers: Hygromycin
Growth in bacteria
  Bacterial resistance: Ampicillin, 100 μg/mL
  Growth temperature: 37°C
  Growth strain: DH5alpha
  Copy number: Unknown
Gene/Insert
  Gene/Insert name: POU5F1 (alt name: OCT4)
  Species: H. sapiens (human)
  Insert size (bp): 1080
  Entrez Gene: POU5F1 (a.k.a. OCT3, OCT4, OCT4Borf1, OTF-3, OTF3, OTF4, Oct-3, Oct-4, Oct3/4)
  Promoter: EF1-alpha
  Cloning method: Restriction Enzyme; 5′ cloning site None (destroyed during cloning); 3′ cloning site NotI (not destroyed)
  Sequencing primers: 5′ none; 3′ none
Terms and licenses: Academic/Nonprofit Terms; Industry Terms: Not Available to Industry
How to cite: pCEP4_WT_OCT4 was a gift from James Thomson (Addgene plasmid # 40629 ; http://n2t.net/addgene:40629 ; RRID:Addgene_40629)
