[The description below was written by a language model from this plasmid's Addgene catalogue record.]
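Description:
pCEP4_WT_OCT4 is a mammalian expression plasmid of about 11.8 kb built on the commercial pCEP4 backbone, carrying the wild-type human POU5F1 (OCT4) coding sequence as an insert of roughly 1.1 kb. It is propagated in E. coli under ampicillin selection, and transfected mammalian cells can be selected with hygromycin. pCEP4 is generally known as an Epstein-Barr virus-based episomal vector, in which oriP and EBNA-1 allow the plasmid to be maintained extrachromosomally in primate cells. No feature table accompanies this record, however, so the presence and arrangement of those elements here cannot be confirmed from the information given.

The record lists EF1-alpha as the promoter driving OCT4. This implies that the backbone's standard expression cassette was modified, since EF1-alpha is a strong constitutive cellular promoter often chosen for sustained expression in stem cells and other types prone to silencing viral promoters. The insert was introduced by restriction cloning, with the 5′ site destroyed in the process and a NotI site retained at the 3′ end. No epitope tags, fusions or reporters are recorded.

OCT4 is a POU-domain transcription factor central to pluripotency. The "WT" designation, together with the associated study on phosphorylation-dependent regulation of human OCT4, suggests this construct serves as the unmodified reference for comparison with phosphorylation-site variants, although the record does not describe such variants. Its typical use would be stable or prolonged OCT4 expression in human cells under hygromycin selection for functional studies of the protein.
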