>Addgene plasmid #40629 | pCEP4_WT_OCT4 | depositor partial sequence | sequence record 52848 | OCT4 coding sequence
GATTATGGCGGGACACCTGGCTTCGGATTTCGCCTTCTCGCCCCCTCCAGGTGGTGGAGGTGATGGGCCA
GGGGGGCCGGAGCCGGGCTGGGTTGATCCTCGGACCTGGCTAAGCTTCCAAGGCCCTCCTGGAGGGCCAG
GAATCGGGCCGGGGGTTGGGCCAGGCTCTGAGGTGTGGGGGATTCCCCCATGCCCCCCGCCGTATGAGTT
CTGTGGGGGGATGGCGTACTGTGGGCCCCAGGTTGGAGTGGGGCTAGTGCCCCAAGGCGGCTTGGAGACC
TCTCAGCCTGAGGGTGAAGCAGGAGTCGGGGTGGAGAGCAACTCCGATGGGGCCTCCCCGGAGCCCTGCA
CCGTCACCCCTGGTGCCGTGAAGCTGGAGAAGGAGAAGCTGGAGCAAAACCCGGAGGAGTCCCAGGACAT
CAAAGCTCTGCAGAAAGAACTCGAGCAATTTGCCAAGCTCCTGAAGCAGAAGAGGATCACCCTGGGATAT
ACACAGGCCGATGTGGGGCTCACCCTGGGGGTTCTATTTGGGAAGGTATTCAGCCAAACGACCATCTGCC
GCTTTGAGGCTCTGCAGCTTAGCTTCAAGAACATGTGTAAGCTGCGGCCCTTGCTGCAGAAGTGGGTGGA
GGAAGCTGACAACAATGAAAATCTTCAGGAGATATGCAAAGCAGAAACCCTCGTGCAGGCCCGAAAGAGA
AAGCGAACCAGTATCGAGAACCGAGTGAGAGGCAACCTGGAGAATTTGTTCCTGCAGTGCCCGAAACCCA
CACTGCAGCAGATCAGCCACATCGCCCAGCAGCTTGGGCTCGAGAAGGATGTGGTCCGAGTGTGGTTCTG
TAACCGGCGCCAGAAGGGCAAGCGATCAAGCAGCGACTATGCACAACGAGAGGATTTTGAGGCTGCTGGG
TCTCCTTTCTCAGGGGGACCAGTGTCCTTTCCTCTGGCCCCAGGGCCCCATTTTGGTACCCCAGGCTATG
GGAGCCCTCACTTCACTGCACTGTACTCCTCGGTCCCTTTCCCTGAGGGGGAAGCCTTTCCCCCTGTCTC
CGTCACCACTCTGGGCTCTCCCATGCATTCAAACTGAGGTGCCTGCCCTCTAGTTTACGCGGCCGC
