>Addgene plasmid #40629 | pCEP4_WT_OCT4 | addgene partial sequence | sequence record 54225 | EF1a-F 5'-TCAAGCCTCAGACAGTGGTTC-3'
GTGTCGTGAGGATTGATCCTTCGAACTAGTTGATTATGGCGGGACACCTGGCTTCGGATTTCGCCTTCTC
GCCCCCTCCAGGTGGTGGAGGTGATGGGCCAGGGGGGCCGGAGCCGGGCTGGGTTGATCCTCGGACCTGG
CTAAGCTTCCAAGGCCCTCCTGGAGGGCCAGGAATCGGGCCGGGGGTTGGGCCAGGCTCTGAGGTGTGGG
GGATTCCCCCATGCCCCCCGCCGTATGAGTTCTGTGGGGGGATGGCGTACTGTGGGCCCCAGGTTGGAGT
GGGGCTAGTGCCCCAAGGCGGCTTGGAGACCTCTCAGCCTGAGGGTGAAGCAGGAGTCGGGGTGGAGAGC
AACTCCGATGGGGCCTCCCCGGAGCCCTGCACCGTCACCCCTGGTGCCGTGAAGCTGGAGAAGGAGAAGC
TGGAGCAAAACCCGGAGGAGTCCCAGGACATCAAAGCTCTGCAGAAAGAACTCGAGCAATTTGCCAAGCT
CCTGAAGCAGAAGAGGATCACCCTGGGATATACACAGGCCGATGTGGGGCTCACCCTGGGGGTTCTATTT
GGGAAGGTATTCAGCCAAACGACCATCTGCCGCTTTGAGGCTCTGCAGCT
